>Addgene plasmid #152319 | pGBW-m4133706 | depositor full sequence | sequence record 295331 | Full Sequence
CACCATGGAAAATGTAACAGGACTCTTTAAAGATTGTAGTAAGGTAATCACTGGGTTACATCCTACACAG
GCACCTACACACCTCAGTGTTGACACTAAATTCAAAACTGAAGGTTTATGTGTTGACATACCTGGCATAC
CTAAGGACATGACCTATAGAAGACTCATCTCTATGATGGGTTTTAAAATGAATTATCAAGTTAATGGTTA
CCCTAACATGTTTATCACCCGCGAAGAAGCTATAAGACATGTACGTGCATGGATTGGCTTCGATGTCGAG
GGGTGTCATGCTACTAGAGAAGCTGTTGGTACCAATTTACCTTTACAGCTAGGTTTTTCTACAGGTGTTA
ACCTAGTTGCTGTACCTACAGGTTATGTTGATACACCTAATAATACAGATTTTTCCAGAGTTAGTGCTAA
ACCACCGCCTGGAGATCAATTTAAACACCTCATACCACTTATGTACAAAGGACTTCCTTGGAATGTAGTG
CGTATAAAGATTGTACAAATGTTAAGTGACACACTTAAAAATCTCTCTGACAGAGTCGTATTTGTCTTAT
GGGCACATGGCTTTGAGTTGACATCTATGAAGTATTTTGTGAAAATAGGACCTGAGCGCACCTGTTGTCT
ATGTGATAGACGTGCCACATGCTTTTCCACTGCTTCAGACACTTATGCCTGTTGGCATCATTCTATTGGA
TTTGATTACGTCTATAATCCGTTTATGATTGATGTTCAACAATGGGGTTTTACAGGTAACCTACAAAGCA
ACCATGATCTGTATTGTCAAGTCCATGGTAATGCACATGTAGCTAGTTGTGATGCAATCATGACTAGGTG
TCTAGCTGTCCACGAGTGCTTTGTTAAGCGTGTTGACTGGACTATTGAATATCCTATAATTGGTGATGAA
CTGAAGATTAATGCGGCTTGTAGAAAGGTTCAACACATGGTTGTTAAAGCTGCATTATTAGCAGACAAAT
TCCCAGTTCTTCACGACATTGGTAACCCTAAAGCTATTAAGTGTGTACCTCAAGCTGATGTAGAATGGAA
GTTCTATGATGCACAGCCTTGTAGTGACAAAGCTTATAAAATAGAAGAATTATTCTATTCTTATGCCACA
CATTCTGACAAATTCACAGATGGTGTATGCCTATTTTGGAATTGCAATGTCGATAGATATCCTGCTAATT
CCATTGTTTGTAGATTTGACACTAGAGTGCTATCTAACCTTAACTTGCCTGGTTGTGATGGTGGCAGTTT
GTATGTAAATAAACATGCATTCCACACACCAGCTTTTGATAAAAGTGCTTTTGTTAATTTAAAACAATTA
CCATTTTTCTATTACTCTGACAGTCCATGTGAGTCTCATGGAAAACAAGTAGTGTCAGATATAGATTATG
TACCACTAAAGTCTGCTACGTGTATAACACGTTGCAATTTAGGTGGTGCTGTCTGTAGACATCATGCTAA
TGAGTACAGATTGTATCTCGATGCTTATAACATGATGATCTCAGCTGGCTTTAGCTTGTGGGTTTACAAA
CAATTTGATACTTATAACCTCTGGAACACTTTTACAAGACTTGAAAACCTTTACTTTCAGTCGGGACGGC
GAATCCCGGGGCTGATAAATCCCTGGAAAAGGAGATGGAAGAAGAACTTTATTGCAGTGTCTGCGGCTAA
CCGGTTCAAAAAGATCAGTTCAAGCGGCGCCCTAGATTACGACATTCCTACGACCGCCTCCGAGAATCTC
TATTTCCAGGGTGAATTTGGCTTGGCACAACATGACGAGGCCGTCGATAACAAGTTTAATAAAGAACAGC
AGAACGCTTTCTATGAGATCCTTCACTTACCAAATCTGAACGAAGAGCAACGCAACGCTTTCATTCAGAG
CCTGAAAGACGATCCCTCGCAGTCTGCAAATCTCCTGGCCGAAGCCAAGAAGCTGAATGACGCACAGGCT
CCAAAAGTTGATAACAAGTTTAACAAGGAGCAGCAGAATGCTTTCTACGAGATATTGCACCTTCCTAATC
TGAATGAGGAACAAAGAAATGCATTTATCCAGTCCCTAAAAGACGATCCATCACAGAGTGCCAACCTGCT
TGCGGAAGCCAAAAAGCTCAATGATGCCCAGGCCCCGAAAGTAGACGCGAACCATCAATAAGGATCCGCA
GGCCTCTGCTAGCTTGACTGACTGAGATACAGCGTACCTTCAGCTCACAGACATGATAAGATACATTGAT
GAGTTTGGACAAACCACAACTAGAATGCAGTGAAAAAAATGCTTTATTTGTGAAATTTGTGATGCTATTG
CTTTATTTGTAACCATTATAAGCTGCAATAAACAAGTTAACAACAACAATTGCATTCATTTTATGTTTCA
GGTTCAGGGGGAGGTGTGGGAGGTTTTTTAAAGCAAGTAAAACCTCTACAAATGTGGTATTGGCCCATCT
CTATCGGTATCGTAGCATAACCCCTTGGGGCCTCTAAACGGGTCTTGAGGGGTTTTTTGTGCCCCTCGGG
CCGGATTGCTATCTACCGGCATTGGCGCAGAAAAAAATGCCTGATGCGACGCTGCGCGTCTTATACTCCC
ACATATGCCAGATTCAGCAACGGATACGGCTTCCCCAACTTGCCCACTTCCATACGTGTCCTCCTTACCA
GAAATTTATCCTTAAGGTCGTCAGCTATCCTGCAGGCGATCTCTCGATTTCGATCAAGACATTCCTTTAA
TGGTCTTTTCTGGACACCACTAGGGGTCAGAAGTAGTTCATCAAACTTTCTTCCCTCCCTAATCTCATTG
GTTACCTTGGGCTATCGAAACTTAATTAACCAGTCAAGTCAGCTACTTGGCGAGATCGACTTGTCTGGGT
TTCGACTACGCTCAGAATTGCGTCAGTCAAGTTCGATCTGGTCCTTGCTATTGCACCCGTTCTCCGATTA
CGAGTTTCATTTAAATCATGTGAGCAAAAGGCCAGCAAAAGGCCAGGAACCGTAAAAAGGCCGCGTTGCT
GGCGTTTTTCCATAGGCTCCGCCCCCCTGACGAGCATCACAAAAATCGACGCTCAAGTCAGAGGTGGCGA
AACCCGACAGGACTATAAAGATACCAGGCGTTTCCCCCTGGAAGCTCCCTCGTGCGCTCTCCTGTTCCGA
CCCTGCCGCTTACCGGATACCTGTCCGCCTTTCTCCCTTCGGGAAGCGTGGCGCTTTCTCATAGCTCACG
CTGTAGGTATCTCAGTTCGGTGTAGGTCGTTCGCTCCAAGCTGGGCTGTGTGCACGAACCCCCCGTTCAG
CCCGACCGCTGCGCCTTATCCGGTAACTATCGTCTTGAGTCCAACCCGGTAAGACACGACTTATCGCCAC
TGGCAGCAGCCACTGGTAACAGGATTAGCAGAGCGAGGTATGTAGGCGGTGCTACAGAGTTCTTGAAGTG
GTGGCCTAACTACGGCTACACTAGAAGAACAGTATTTGGTATCTGCGCTCTGCTGAAGCCAGTTACCTTC
GGAAAAAGAGTTGGTAGCTCTTGATCCGGCAAACAAACCACCGCTGGTAGCGGTGGTTTTTTTGTTTGCA
AGCAGCAGATTACGCGCAGAAAAAAAGGATCTCAAGAAGATCCTTTGATCTTTTCTACGGGGTCTGACGC
TCAGTGGAACGAAAACTCACGTTAAGGGATTTTGGTCATGAGATTATCAAAAAGGATCTTCACCTAGATC
CTTTTAAATTAAAAATGAAGTTTTAAATCAATCTAAAGTATATATGAGTAAACTTGGTCTGACAGTTACC
AATGCTTAATCAGTGAGGCACCTATCTCAGCGATCTGTCTATTTCGTTCATCCATAGTTGCATTTAAATT
TCCGAACTCTCCAAGGCCCTCGTCGGAAAATCTTCAAACCTTTCGTCCGATCCATCTTGCAGGCTACCTC
TCGAACGAACTATCGCAAGTCTCTTGGCCGGCCTTGCGCCTTGGCTATTGCTTGGCAGCGCCTATCGCCA
GGTATTACTCCAATCCCGAATATCCGAGATCGGGATCACCCGAGAGAAGTTCAACCTACATCCTCAATCC
CGATCTATCCGAGATCCGAGGAATATCGAAATCGGGGCGCGCCTGGCCTCCGCGCCGGGTTTTGGCGCCT
CCCGCGGGCGCCCCCCTCGTCACGGCGAGCGCTGCCACGTCAGACGAAGGGCGCAGGAGCGTCCTGATCC
TTCCGCCCGGACGCTCAGGACAGCGGCCCGCTGCTCATAAGACTCGGCCTTAGAACCCCAGTATCAGCAG
AAGGACATTTTAGGACGGGACTTGGGTGACTCTAGGGCACTGGTTTTCTTTCCAGAGAGCGGAACAGGCG
AGGAAAAGTAGTCCCTTCTCGGCGATTCTGCGGAGGGATCTCCGTGGGGCGGTGAACGCCGATGATTATA
TAAGGACGCGCCGGGTGTGGCACAGCTAGTTCCGTCGCAGCCGGGATTTGGGTCGCGGTTCTTGTTTGTG
GATCGCTGTGATCGTCACTTGGTGAGTAGCGGGCTGCTGGGCTGGCCGGGGCTTTCGTGGCCGCCGGGCC
GCTCGGTGGGACGGAAGCGTGTGGAGAGACCGCCAAGGGCTGTAGTCTGGGTCCGCGAGCAAGGTTGCCC
TGAACTGGGGGTTGGGGGGAGCGCAGCAAAATGGCGGCTGTTCCCGAGTCTTGAATGGAAGACGCTTGTG
AGGCGGGCTGTGAGGTCGTTGAAACAAGGTGGGGGGCATGGTGGGCGGCAAGAACCCAAGGTCTTGAGCC
CTTCGCTAATGCGGGAAAGCTCTTATTCGGGTGAGATGGGCTGGGCACCATCTGGGGACCCTGACGTGAA
GTTTGTCACTGACTGGAGAACTCGGTTTGTCGTCTGTTGCGGGGGCGGCAGTTATGGCGGTGCCGTTGGG
CAGTGCACCCGTACCTTTGGGAGCGCGCGCCCTCGTCGTGTCGTGACGTCACCCGTTCTGTTGGCTTATA
ATGCAGGGTGGGGCCACCTGCCGGTAGGTGTGCGGTAGGCTTTTCTCCGTCGCAGGACGCAGGGTTCGGG
CCTAGGGTAGGCTCTCCTGAATCGACAGGCGCCGGACCTCTGGTGAGGGGAGGGATAAGTGAGGCGTCAG
TTTCTTTGGTCGGTTTTATGTACCTATCTTCTTAAGTAGCTGAAGCTCCGGTTTTGAACTATGCGCTCGG
GGTTGGCGAGTGTGTTTTGTGAAGTTTTTTAGGCACCTTTTGAAATGTAATCATTTGGGTCAATATGTAA
TTTTCAGTGTTAGACTTGTAAATTGTCCGCTAAATTCTGGCCGTTTTTGGCTTTTTTGTTAGACAACATG
GGTAAAAAGCCTGAACTCACCGCGACGTCTGTCGAGAAGTTTCTGATCGAAAAGTTCGACAGCGTCTCCG
ACCTGATGCAGCTCTCGGAGGGCGAAGAATCTCGTGCTTTCAGCTTCGATGTAGGAGGGCGTGGATATGT
CCTGCGGGTAAATAGCTGCGCCGATGGTTTCTACAAAGATCGTTATGTTTATCGGCACTTTGCATCCGCC
GCGCTCCCGATTCCGGAAGTGCTTGACATTGGGGAGTTCAGCGAGAGCCTGACCTATTGCATCTCCCGCC
GTGCACAGGGTGTCACGTTGCAAGACCTGCCTGAAACCGAACTGCCCGCTGTTCTGCAGCCGGTCGCGGA
GGCAATGGATGCCATCGCTGCCGCCGATCTTAGCCAGACGAGCGGGTTCGGCCCATTCGGACCGCAAGGA
ATCGGTCAATACACTACATGGCGTGATTTCATATGCGCGATTGCTGATCCCCATGTGTATCACTGGCAAA
CTGTGATGGACGACACCGTCAGTGCGTCCGTCGCGCAGGCTCTCGATGAGCTGATGCTTTGGGCCGAGGA
CTGCCCCGAAGTCCGGCACCTCGTGCACGCGGATTTCGGCTCCAACAATGTCCTGACGGACAATGGCCGC
ATAACAGCGGTCATTGACTGGAGCGAGGCGATGTTCGGGGATTCCCAATACGAGGTCGCCAACATCTTCT
TCTGGAGGCCGTGGTTGGCTTGTATGGAGCAGCAGACGCGCTACTTCGAGCGGAGGCATCCGGAGCTTGC
AGGATCGCCCCGGCTCCGGGCGTATATGCTCCGCATTGGTCTTGACCAACTCTATCAGAGCTTGGTTGAC
GGCAATTTCGATGATGCAGCTTGGGCGCAGGGTCGATGCGACGCAATCGTCCGATCCGGAGCCGGGACTG
TCGGGCGTACACAAATCGCCCGCAGAAGCGCCGCCGTCTGGACCGATGGCTGTGTAGAAGTACTCGCCGA
TAGTGGAAACCGACGCCCCAGCACTCGTCCGAGGGCAAAGGAATAAGCTAGTATGTAAGCCTAGTCTTAG
ATAATAAAATCGCTATCCATCGAAGATGGATGTGTGTTGGTTTTTTGTGTGTGTAACGCTAGGCGCGCCT
GGTGTACCGAGAACGATCCTCTCAGTGCGAGTCTCGACGATCCATATCGTTGCTTGGCAGTCAGCCAGTC
GGAATCCAGCTTGGGACCCAGGAAGTCCAATCGTCAGATATTGTACTCAAGCCTGGTCACGGCAGCGTAC
CGATCTGTTTAAACCTAGATATTGATAGTCTGATCGGTCAACGTATAATCGAGTCCTAGCTTTTGCAAAC
ATCTATCAAGAGACAGGATCAGCAGGAGGCTTTCGCATGAGTATTCAACATTTCCGTGTCGCCCTTATTC
CCTTTTTTGCGGCATTTTGCCTTCCTGTTTTTGCTCACCCAGAAACGCTGGTGAAAGTAAAAGATGCTGA
AGATCAGTTGGGTGCGCGAGTGGGTTACATCGAACTGGATCTCAACAGCGGTAAGATCCTTGAGAGTTTT
CGCCCCGAAGAACGCTTTCCAATGATGAGCACTTTTAAAGTTCTGCTATGTGGCGCGGTATTATCCCGTA
TTGACGCCGGGCAAGAGCAACTCGGTCGCCGCATACACTATTCTCAGAATGACTTGGTTGAGTATTCACC
AGTCACAGAAAAGCATCTTACGGATGGCATGACAGTAAGAGAATTATGCAGTGCTGCCATAACCATGAGT
GATAACACTGCGGCCAACTTACTTCTGACAACGATTGGAGGACCGAAGGAGCTAACCGCTTTTTTGCACA
ACATGGGGGATCATGTAACTCGCCTTGATCGTTGGGAACCGGAGCTGAATGAAGCCATACCAAACGACGA
GCGTGACACCACGATGCCTGTAGCAATGGCAACAACCTTGCGTAAACTATTAACTGGCGAACTACTTACT
CTAGCTTCCCGGCAACAGTTGATAGACTGGATGGAGGCGGATAAAGTTGCAGGACCACTTCTGCGCTCGG
CCCTTCCGGCTGGCTGGTTTATTGCTGATAAATCTGGAGCCGGTGAGCGTGGGTCTCGCGGTATCATTGC
AGCACTGGGGCCAGATGGTAAGCCCTCCCGTATCGTAGTTATCTACACGACGGGGAGTCAGGCAACTATG
GATGAACGAAATAGACAGATCGCTGAGATAGGTGCCTCACTGATTAAGCATTGGTAACCGATTCTAGGTG
CATTGGCGCAGAAAAAAATGCCTGATGCGACGCTGCGCGTCTTATACTCCCACATATGCCAGATTCAGCA
ACGGATACGGCTTCCCCAACTTGCCCACTTCCATACGTGTCCTCCTTACCAGAAATTTATCCTTAAGATC
GTTTAAACTCGACTCTGGCTCTATCGAATCTCCGTCGTTTCGAGCTTACGCGAACAGCCGTGGCGCTCAT
TTGCTCGTCGGGCATCGAATCTCGTCAGCTATCGTCAGCTTACCTTTTTGGCAGCGATCGCGGCTCCCGA
CATCTTGGACCATTAGCTCCACAGGTATCTTCTTCCCTCTAGTGGTCATAACAGCAGCTTCAGCTACCTC
TCAATTCAAAAAACCCCTCAAGACCCGTTTAGAGGCCCCAAGGGGTTATGCTATCAATCGTTGCGTTACA
CACACAAAAAACCAACACACATCCATCTTCGATGGATAGCGATTTTATTATCTAACTGCTGATCGAGTGT
AGCCAGATCTAGTAATCAATTACGGGGTCATTAGTTCATAGCCCATATATGGAGTTCCGCGTTACATAAC
TTACGGTAAATGGCCCGCCTGGCTGACCGCCCAACGACCCCCGCCCATTGACGTCAATAATGACGTATGT
TCCCATAGTAACGCCAATAGGGACTTTCCATTGACGTCAATGGGTGGAGTATTTACGGTAAACTGCCCAC
TTGGCAGTACATCAAGTGTATCATATGCCAAGTACGCCCCCTATTGACGTCAATGACGGTAAATGGCCCG
CCTGGCATTATGCCCAGTACATGACCTTATGGGACTTTCCTACTTGGCAGTACATCTACGTATTAGTCAT
CGCTATTACCATGCTGATGCGGTTTTGGCAGTACATCAATGGGCGTGGATAGCGGTTTGACTCACGGGGA
TTTCCAAGTCTCCACCCCATTGACGTCAATGGGAGTTTGTTTTGGCACCAAAATCAACGGGACTTTCCAA
AATGTCGTAACAACTCCGCCCCATTGACGCAAATGGGCGGTAGGCGTGTACGGTGGGAGGTCTATATAAG
CAGAGCTGGTTTAGTGAACCGTCAGATCAGATCTTTGTCGATCCTACCATCCACTCGACACACCCGCCAG
CGGCCGC
Features (pLannotate 1.2.2; 21 found; start..end, strand, type, name):
   1637..1714    +  CDS            MYLK2 (fragment): MYLK2_HUMAN - Experimental evidence at protein level: Swiss-Prot protein existence level 1. Implicated in the level of global muscle contraction and cardiac function. Phosphorylates a specific serine in the N-terminus of a myosin light chain. From Homo sapiens (Human).
   1796..2146    +  CDS            spa (fragment): SPA_STAAU - Experimental evidence at protein level: Swiss-Prot protein existence level 1. Plays a role in the inhibition of the host innate and adaptive immune responses. Possesses five immunoglobulin-binding domains that capture both the fragment crystallizable region (Fc region) and the Fab region (part of Ig that identifies antigen) of immunoglobulins (By similarity). In turn, Staphylococcus aureus is protected from phagocytic killing via inhibition of Ig Fc region. In addition, the host elicited B-cell response is prevented due to a decrease of antibody-secreting cell proliferation that en
   2227..2348    -  polyA_signal   SV40 poly(A) signal: SV40 polyadenylation signal
   2371..2440    -  CDS            large T antigen (fragment): large T antigen from SV40 (simian virus 40)
   2463..2509    +  terminator     T7 terminator: transcription terminator for bacteriophage T7 RNA polymerase
   2539..2675    +  terminator     rrnG terminator: transcription terminator from the E. coli ribosomal RNA rrnG operon (Albrechtsen et al., 1991)
   2720..2791    +  misc_feature   3' β-globin insulator: insulator downstream of the human β-globin locus (Farrell et al., 2002)
   3017..3605    -  rep_origin     ori: high-copy-number ColE1/pMB1/pBR322/pUC origin of replication
   3777..3841    -  CDS            bla(M) (fragment): β-lactamase lacking the signal sequence; bla(M); allows cytosolic expression of β-lactamase
   4105..5314    +  promoter       UbC promoter: human ubiquitin C promoter
   5324..6345    +  CDS            HygR (fragment): hygromycin B phosphotransferase confers resistance to hygromycin
   6373..6421    +  polyA_signal   poly(A) signal: synthetic polyadenylation signal
   6687..7547    +  CDS            AmpR: β-lactamase; bla; confers resistance to ampicillin, carbenicillin, and related antibiotics
   7560..7696    +  terminator     rrnG terminator: transcription terminator from the E. coli ribosomal RNA rrnG operon (Albrechtsen et al., 1991)
   7841..7912    +  misc_feature   5' β-globin insulator: insulator upstream of the human β-globin locus (Farrell et al., 2002)
   7917..7963    -  terminator     T7 terminator: transcription terminator for bacteriophage T7 RNA polymerase
   7981..8029    -  polyA_signal   poly(A) signal: synthetic polyadenylation signal
   8110..8413    +  enhancer       CMV enhancer: human cytomegalovirus immediate early enhancer
   8486..8503    -  promoter       CMV promoter (fragment): human cytomegalovirus (CMV) immediate early promoter
   8566..8617    +  promoter       CMVd2 promoter: truncated human cytomegalovirus (CMV) immediate early promoter that yields moderately reduced expression relative to the full-length promoter
   8686..1591    +  CDS            rep (fragment) (across the origin): R1AB_SARS2 - Experimental evidence at protein level: Swiss-Prot protein existence level 1. [2'-O-methyltransferase]: Methyltransferase that mediates mRNA cap 2'-O-ribose methylation to the 5'-cap structure of viral mRNAs. N7-methyl guanosine cap is a prerequisite for binding of nsp16. Therefore plays an essential role in viral mRNAs cap methylation which is essential to evade immune system. From Severe acute respiratory syndrome coronavirus 2 (2019-nCoV) (SARS-CoV-2).
