[The description below was written by a language model from this plasmid's Addgene catalogue record and pLannotate feature annotations shown in this document.]
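Description:
pGBW-m4133706 is a mammalian expression plasmid built on the pTwist_CMV_Hygro_6 backbone that carries the wild-type SARS-CoV-2 3'-to-5' exonuclease, a mature product of the ORF1ab replicase polyprotein. The annotated full sequence is 8,687 nt. In bacteria the plasmid is maintained at high copy through a ColE1/pUC-type origin and selected with ampicillin via a complete β-lactamase (AmpR) gene. For selection in mammalian cells it carries a separate cassette in which the human ubiquitin C promoter drives hygromycin B phosphotransferase, followed by a synthetic poly(A) signal.

The expression unit begins with the CMV immediate-early enhancer and promoter elements, which drive the viral coding region. This region spans the numbering origin of the sequence record and is recognised by the annotation software as a fragment of the SARS-CoV-2 replicase polyprotein; the functional text attached to that hit refers to another part of the polyprotein, not specifically to the exonuclease. The insert is fused at its C terminus to a backbone-encoded TEV-cleavable TAP tag. The annotated fragments resembling myosin light chain kinase 2 and Staphylococcus aureus protein A, which lie directly downstream of the insert, are consistent with the calmodulin-binding peptide and IgG-binding modules of a classical tandem affinity purification tag. An SV40 polyadenylation signal is annotated after the tag, on the opposite strand. β-globin insulator elements, T7 and rrnG terminators and additional synthetic poly(A) signals flank the cassettes, presumably to limit transcriptional read-through.

The record gives the purpose only as mammalian expression of the exonuclease. The cleavable tandem affinity tag would suit purification of the protein or recovery of its interaction partners, and hygromycin selection would allow stable lines to be made.
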