Addgene plasmid #152319: pGBW-m4133706
Purpose: Mammalian expression plasmid for SARS-CoV-2 3'-to-5' exonuclease
Depositing lab: Ginkgo Bioworks & Benjie Chen. Depositing organization: Ginkgo Bioworks.
Backbone
  Vector backbone: pTwist_CMV_Hygro_6
  Backbone size w/o insert (bp): 6525
  Vector type: Mammalian Expression
  Selectable markers: Hygromycin
Growth in bacteria
  Bacterial resistance: Ampicillin, 100 μg/mL
  Growth temperature: 37°C
  Growth strain: DH5alpha
  Copy number: High Copy
Gene/Insert
  Gene/Insert name: SARS-CoV-2 3'-to-5' exonuclease
  Species: Severe acute respiratory syndrome coronavirus 2
  Insert size (bp): 1574
  Mutation: wt
  Entrez Gene: ORF1ab (a.k.a. GU280_gp01)
  Promoter: CMV
  Tag / fusion protein: Cleavable TEV;TapTag (C terminal on backbone)
  Cloning method: Unknown
Resource information
  A portion of this plasmid was derived from a plasmid made by: GinkgoBioworks
Depositor comments: NCBI reference sequence: YP_009725309.1
How to cite: pGBW-m4133706 was a gift from Ginkgo Bioworks & Benjie Chen (Addgene plasmid # 152319 ; http://n2t.net/addgene:152319 ; RRID:Addgene_152319)
